>Addgene plasmid #18356 | T4 Lysozyme N55G WT* | addgene partial sequence | sequence record 24143 | 3primeUP
CTANGAAAAAGCCCGCTCATTAGGCGGGCTCAGATCTGCTCATGTTTGACAGCTTATCATCGATAAGCTT
CGGCAATAAATTCTTGATATGTTTTCATATGTTTCCTTTAAATATTTTAATTAGTAATTGTCTATTCAAG
TAATTGTGAATATACTATCACAATTCCAAGAGAAAGTAAACAGCTTTATAGATTTTTATACGCGTCCCAA
GTGCCAGTTCTAAACGTTGTAATGACTCGTTTTGCGCGATTAGGTGTTTGATTATACCATCTACTTTTAG
CTAAGTTAACTGCTGCTTCATCCCAGCGTTTTTGTTGAAGCATACGTAAAGAGTTAGTAAATCCTGCCAC
ACCGGTTTCTCCCATTTGGAAAACCATATTAATCAATGCAGCGCGACGAACCGCATCAAGAGAATCATAA
ACCGGTTTTAATTTAGCATTTCTCAGAATTCCGCGAACAGCAGCATCAACATCCTGATTAAAGAGTTTTT
CAGCCTCATCTTTTGTAATTACACCACCAGTATTACGCCCAATAGCTTTATCTAATTCAGATTTAGCAGC
ATTAAGTGATGGACTTTTTGTAAGCAAATGACCGATGCCAATAGTGTAATAGCCTTCTGTGTCTTTATAG
ATTTTAAGTCTAAGACCTTCATCTATACGTAACATTTCAAATATATTCATAATACCTCCTAAGCATCGAT
GGATCCTGTTTCCTGTGTGAAATTGTTATCCGCTCACAATTCCACACATTATACGAGCCGATGATTAATT
GTCAACAGGGGGATGGGGAGTAAGCTGATCCTGTTTCCTGTGTGAAATTGTTATCCGCTCACAATTCCAC
ACATTATACGAGCCGATGATTAATTGTCAACAGGGGGATGGGGGAGTAAGCTCATCGATGGATCGATCCG
GNTTCCNGGGGGNAAANTGNTATCCNCNCNCNANTCCCCNCNTTNNNCNANCCGGAANCNNNAAGNGNAA
AGCCCGGGGGGGCCNANGNNNGNNCNNANNTNCNTNNNNTGNNNNGNNNNNNNGGCCCNNTTNCNNNNNG
GAAACCNGNNNNGGCNNGGNNCCNNNNNANGGGGGNNAAACCNTTNNNGGGNNN
