[The description below was written by a language model from this plasmid's Addgene catalogue record.]
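Description:
T4 Lysozyme N55G WT* is a bacterial expression plasmid built on the pHS1403 backbone (about 5 kb without insert) that carries a mutant version of the bacteriophage T4 lysozyme gene (gene e). It is maintained as a high-copy plasmid in E. coli and selected with ampicillin. The record does not state the origin of replication, and no feature table is provided, so the promoter and other regulatory elements driving expression are also not documented here.

The insert is roughly 600 bp and was cloned as a BamHI–HindIII fragment, with both restriction sites preserved. According to the depositor's notes, the BamHI site lies 27 bp upstream of the start codon and the HindIII site 115 bp downstream of the stop codon, so the fragment includes short flanking untranslated regions around the coding sequence and can be excised or transferred intact. The encoded protein carries the substitution N55G, replacing asparagine 55 with glycine, in the background designated "WT*". In the T4 lysozyme literature this label generally refers to the cysteine-free pseudo-wild-type protein used as a reference background for mutants, although the record itself does not define the term. No tags or fusion partners are listed.

T4 lysozyme is a classic model system for studying protein folding, stability and structure, and single-site variants such as this one are typically expressed in bacteria to produce protein for thermodynamic and crystallographic analysis of how a given substitution affects the molecule. The record does not state the specific purpose of the N55G change.
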