Addgene plasmid #18356: T4 Lysozyme N55G WT*
Depositing lab: Brian Matthews. Depositing organization: University of Oregon.
Backbone
  Vector backbone: pHS1403
  Backbone size w/o insert (bp): 5000
  Vector type: Bacterial Expression
Growth in bacteria
  Bacterial resistance: Ampicillin, 100 μg/mL
  Growth temperature: 37°C
  Growth strain: DH5alpha
  Copy number: High Copy
Gene/Insert
  Gene/Insert name: T4 Lysozyme (alt name: N55G)
  Species: Bacteriophage T4
  Insert size (bp): 600
  Mutation: N55G WT*
  GenBank ID: NP_049736
  Entrez Gene: e (a.k.a. T4p123)
  Cloning method: Restriction Enzyme; 5′ cloning site BamHI (not destroyed); 3′ cloning site HindIII (not destroyed)
  Sequencing primers: 5′ na; 3′ GGCGTATCACGAGGCCC
Terms and licenses: Academic/Nonprofit Terms; Industry Terms: Not Available to Industry
Depositor comments: The BamHI site is 27 bp from the ATG and the HindIII site is 115 bp from the stop.
How to cite: T4 Lysozyme N55G WT* was a gift from Brian Matthews (Addgene plasmid # 18356 ; http://n2t.net/addgene:18356 ; RRID:Addgene_18356)
